Addgene plasmid #159915: pAAV-CMV-FLEXfrt-SaCas9-U6-sgRosa26
Purpose: Mutagenesis of Rosa26
Depositing lab: Larry Zweifel. Depositing organization: University of Washington.
Backbone
  Vector backbone: pAAV-FLEXfrt-SaCas9-U6-sgRNA
  Backbone manufacturer: Larry Zweifel (Addgene plasmid # 124845)
  Vector type: Mouse Targeting, AAV, CRISPR
Growth in bacteria
  Bacterial resistance: Ampicillin, 100 μg/mL
  Growth temperature: 37°C
  Growth strain: NEB Stable
  Copy number: High Copy
Gene/Insert
  Gene/Insert name: Rosa26
  gRNA/shRNA sequence: ctcgatggaaaatactccgag
  Species: M. musculus (mouse)
  Entrez Gene: Gt(ROSA)26Sor (a.k.a. Gtrgeo26, Gtrosa26, R26, ROSA26, Thumpd3as1)
  Cloning method: Restriction Enzyme; 5′ cloning site Unknown (unknown if destroyed); 3′ cloning site Unknown (unknown if destroyed)
Terms and licenses: Academic/Nonprofit Terms; Industry Terms: Not Available to Industry
How to cite: pAAV-CMV-FLEXfrt-SaCas9-U6-sgRosa26 was a gift from Larry Zweifel (Addgene plasmid # 159915 ; http://n2t.net/addgene:159915 ; RRID:Addgene_159915)
