[The description below was written by a language model from this plasmid's Addgene catalogue record and pLannotate feature annotations shown in this document.]
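Description:
pAAV-CMV-FLEXfrt-SaCas9-U6-sgRosa26 is an AAV transfer plasmid that combines a Flp recombinase-dependent Staphylococcus aureus Cas9 cassette with a single guide RNA directed at the mouse Rosa26 locus (Gt(ROSA)26Sor). It derives from the pAAV-FLEXfrt-SaCas9-U6-sgRNA backbone, into which the Rosa26 spacer was cloned by restriction enzyme methods; the sites used are not recorded. In bacteria it is maintained by a high-copy ColE1/pUC-type origin with ampicillin selection through β-lactamase. An f1 phage origin is also present in the backbone.

The viral payload lies between AAV2 inverted terminal repeats, which allow the genome to be replicated and packaged into AAV particles. One ITR is annotated in full, while the other is detected only as short fragments in this sequencing result. The CMV enhancer and immediate early promoter sit upstream of an SaCas9 coding sequence placed in the reverse orientation, carrying a nucleoplasmin nuclear localisation signal and a C-terminal 3xHA epitope tag, with a bovine growth hormone polyadenylation signal downstream. As the FLEXfrt name indicates, the inverted open reading frame is meant to be flipped into the sense orientation by Flp, so that Cas9 is made only in Flp-expressing cells. The feature table annotates only one minimal FRT site, upstream of the cassette, so the remaining recombination sites expected for such a switch are not captured. A separate human U6 RNA polymerase III promoter constitutively drives the Rosa26 spacer fused to the Sa gRNA scaffold.

The compact SaCas9 lets nuclease and guide fit in a single AAV genome. The stated purpose is mutagenesis of Rosa26 in mouse, restricted to Flp-defined cell populations.
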