Features (pLannotate 1.2.2; 21 found; start..end, strand, type, name):
      1..380     +  enhancer       CMV enhancer: human cytomegalovirus immediate early enhancer
    381..584     +  promoter       CMV promoter: human cytomegalovirus (CMV) immediate early promoter
    627..660     +  protein_bind   FRT (minimal): supports FLP-mediated excision but not integration (Turan and Bode, 2011) FLP recombinase from the Saccharomyces cerevisiae 2μ plasmid
    730..758     -  CDS            3xHA (fragment): three tandem HA epitope tags
    769..785     -  CDS            3xHA (fragment): three tandem HA epitope tags
    796..812     -  CDS            3xHA (fragment): three tandem HA epitope tags
    819..866     -  CDS            nucleoplasmin NLS: bipartite nuclear localization signal from nucleoplasmin
    867..4022    -  CDS            cas9: CAS9_STAAU - Experimental evidence at protein level: Swiss-Prot protein existence level 1. CRISPR (clustered regularly interspaced short palindromic repeat) is an adaptive immune system that provides protection against mobile genetic elements (viruses, transposable elements and conjugative plasmids). CRISPR clusters contain spacers, sequences complementary to antecedent mobile elements, and target invading nucleic acids. CRISPR clusters are transcribed and processed into CRISPR RNA (crRNA). In type II CRISPR systems correct processing of pre-crRNA requires a trans- encoded small RNA (tracrRNA)
   4263..4374    +  polyA_signal   bGH poly(A) signal: bovine growth hormone polyadenylation signal
   4477..4717    +  promoter       U6 promoter: RNA polymerase III promoter for human U6 snRNA
   4748..4823    +  misc_RNA       Sa gRNA scaffold: guide RNA scaffold for the Staphylococcus aureus CRISPR/Cas9 system
   4837..4977    +  repeat_region  AAV2 ITR: inverted terminal repeat of adeno-associated virus serotype 2 inverted
   4982..5033    -  misc_feature   bom (fragment): basis of mobility region from pBR322
   5052..5507    +  rep_origin     f1 ori (sequence partly withheld): f1 bacteriophage origin of replication; arrow indicates direction of (+) strand synthesis
   5508..5557    -  misc_feature   bom (fragment): basis of mobility region from pBR322
   5659..5694    -  CDS            rop (fragment): Rop protein, which maintains plasmids at low copy number; rop
   5789..5893    +  promoter       AmpR promoter: bla
   5894..6754    +  CDS            AmpR: β-lactamase; bla; confers resistance to ampicillin, carbenicillin, and related antibiotics
   6925..7513    +  rep_origin     ori: high-copy-number ColE1/pMB1/pBR322/pUC origin of replication
   7586..7613    +  repeat_region  AAV2 ITR (fragment): inverted terminal repeat of adeno-associated virus serotype 2 inverted
   7642..7669    +  repeat_region  AAV2 ITR (fragment): inverted terminal repeat of adeno-associated virus serotype 2 inverted
>Addgene plasmid #159915 | pAAV-CMV-FLEXfrt-SaCas9-U6-sgRosa26 | addgene full sequence | sequence record 317325 | Addgene NGS Result
GACATTGATTATTGACTAGTTATTAATAGTAATCAATTACGGGGTCATTAGTTCATAGCCCATATATGGA
GTTCCGCGTTACATAACTTACGGTAAATGGCCCGCCTGGCTGACCGCCCAACGACCCCCGCCCATTGACG
TCAATAATGACGTATGTTCCCATAGTAACGCCAATAGGGACTTTCCATTGACGTCAATGGGTGGAGTATT
TACGGTAAACTGCCCACTTGGCAGTACATCAAGTGTATCATATGCCAAGTACGCCCCCTATTGACGTCAA
TGACGGTAAATGGCCCGCCTGGCATTATGCCCAGTACATGACCTTATGGGACTTTCCTACTTGGCAGTAC
ATCTACGTATTAGTCATCGCTATTACCATGGTGATGCGGTTTTGGCAGTACATCAATGGGCGTGGATAGC
GGTTTGACTCACGGGGATTTCCAAGTCTCCACCCCATTGACGTCAATGGGAGTTTGTTTTGGCACCAAAA
TCAACGGGACTTTCCAAAATGTCGTAACAACTCCGCCCCATTGACGCAAATGGGCGGTAGGCGTGTACGG
TGGGAGGTCTATATAAGCAGAGCTCTCTGGCTAACTACCGGTGCTAGCGTCGACAGAATTGGATCCGAAG
TTCCTATTCTCTAGAAAGTATAGGAACTTCCAAGGCCTGAAGTTCCTATTCTTCAAAAGGTATAGGAACT
TCGCGGCCGCTTGATATCTTGGCGCGCCTTAAGCGTAATCTGGAACATCGTATGGGTAAGCGTAATCTGG
AACATCGTATGGGTAAGCGTAATCTGGAACATCGTATGGGTAGGATCCCTTTTTCTTTTTTGCCTGGCCG
GCCTTTCTCGTGGCCGCCGGCCTTTTGCCCTTTTTGATGATCTGAGGGTGCTTCTTAGATTTCACTTCAT
ACAGGTTGCCCAGAATGTCTGTGCTGTACTTCTTAATGCTCTGGGTCTTGGAGGCGATTGTCTTAATGAT
CCTGGGGGGCCTCTTGTCGTTCATGTTTTCCAGGTACTCGCGGTAGGTGATGTCGATCATGTTCACTTCG
ATCCGGTTCAGCAGGTCGTTGTTCACGCCGATCACTCTATACAGCTCGCCGTTGATCTTGATCAGATCGT
TGTTGTAGAAGGAGGCGATAAACTCGGCCTGGTTGCTGATCTTCTTCAGCTTCTTAGCTTCCTCATAGCA
CTTGCTATTCACTTCGTAGTAGTTTTCTTTTTTGATCACATCCAGATTCTTCACGGTCACGAACTTGTAC
ACGCCATTGTCCAGGTACACGTCGAATCTGTAGGGCTTCAGGGACAGCTTCACGACCTTGTTTCTGCTGT
TGGGGTAGTCGTCGGTGATGTCCAGATGGGCGTTCAGTTTGTTGCCGTAATACTTAATCTTCTTGATCAC
GGGGCCGTTGTCCTTTTTGGAGTACTTGGTCAGGTAGTTCCCGGTTTCCTCGTAGTACTTGTACAGGGGA
TTCTTCTCGTCGCCGTACTGTTCCATAATCAGCTTCAGTTTCTGGTAGGTCTGGGGGTCGTGGTGGTACA
TCAGCAGCTTTTCGGGGCTCTTGTTGATCAGCTTTTTCAGCTTGTCATTGTCCTTGTCGTACAGGCCGTT
CAGATTGTTCACGATCAGGGTGTTGCCCTTGTCGTCCTTCCGGGTGGAGTACAGGGTGTCGTTAATCAGC
TCTCTATTAGGCTTCTTGTCCACCCGGTGGCTGTACTTGTAGTCCTTGAAGTCCTTAATGTGCTTGATCT
GGTGGGGGGTGATGAAGATCTCTTTGTACTCCTGCTCGGTTTCGATCTCGGGCATGCTCTCGGCCTGCTT
TTCCTCGAACATCTGGTTTTCCATCACTTTTTTGGCCTTGTCCAGTTTCTTCCACTCTTTGAAGATGAAA
TCGGCGTTGGCAATGATCAGGGCGTCCTCGGCGTGGTGCTTGTACCCCTTGTTCCGCTCTTTCTTAAACT
TCCACTTCCGCCGCAGAAAGCTGGTGAAGCCGCCATTGATGGACTTCACTTTCACGTCCAGGTTGTTCAC
TCTGAAGTAGCTCCGCAGCAGGTTCATCAGGCCTCTGGTGGCGTATCTGGTATCCACCAGGTTCCGGTTG
ATGAAGTCTTTCTGCACGGAGAACCTGTTGATGTCCCGTTCTTCCAGCAGATACTCTTTCTTGGTCTTGC
TGATTCTGCCCTTGCCCTTGGCCAGATTCAGGATGTGCTTCTTGAAGGTTTCGTAGCTGATCTTGCTGTC
GCTGCTGCTCAGGTACTGGAATGGGGTCCGGTTGCCCTTCTTGCTGTTTTCTTCCTGCTTCACGAGCACC
TTGTTGTTGAAGCTGTTGTCGAAGGACACGCTTCTGGGGATGATGTGGTCCACCTCATAGTTGAAGGGGT
TGTTCAGCAGATCTTCCAGAGGGATGGCTTCCAGGCTGTACAGGCACTTGCCTTCCTGCATGTCGTGCAG
CTTGATCTTCTCGATCAGGTACTTGGCGTTCTCTTTGCCGGTGGTCCGGATGATTTCCTCGATCCGCTCG
TTGGTCTGCCGGTTCCGCTTCTGCATCTCGTTGATCATTTTCTGGGCGTCCTTGGAGTTCTTCTCGCGGG
CCAGCTCGATAATGATGTCGTTGGGCAGGCCGTACTTCTTGATGATGGCGTTGATCACTTTGATGCTCTG
GATGAAGCTTCTCTTCACGACGGGGCTCAGGATGAAGTCGTCCACCAGGGTGGTGGGGATCTCTTTCTGC
TGGGACAGGTCCACCTTCTTGGGCACCAGCTTCAGCCGGTTGAAGATAGCGATCTGGTTGTCGTTGGTGT
GCCACAGCTCGTCCAGGATCAGGTTGATGGCCTTCAGGCTCAGGTTGTGGGTGCCGGTATAGCCCTTCAG
ATTAGAGATCTGCTCGATCTCTTCCTGGGTCAGCTCGGAGTTCAGATTGGTCAGTTCTTCCTGGATGTCC
TCGCTGCTCTGGTAGATGGTCAGGATCTTGGCAATCTGATCCAGCAGCTCGGCGTTCTCAATAATCTCTT
TCCGGGCGGTAATGTCCTTGATGTCGTGGTACACCTTCAGGTTGGTGAACTCGGGCTTGCCGGTGCTGGT
CACTCTGTAGCCCTTAATATCCTCTTCGTTCACGAGGATTTCTTTGGCGATCTGCTTCAGGGTGGGCTTC
TTCTTCTGCTTGAACACGTTCTCGATGATCTGGAACTTCTCGTAATATTCCAGCTTCTCGTTCTCGTCCC
TGGTGATCACGAGATTGTTCAGGTCGTTCAGGGCGTTGTACAGGTCGGCGTTGTAGGCGTACTTCACGCT
CCGCAGTTCCTCGGGGAAGTAGGTGCAGTGGCCCATCAGCATCTCGTACCATTCTTTGATGTCCTTCCAG
CCGAAGGGGCTGCCCTCGCCAGGTCCCTCATAGTAGGTCCGCCGGGTTTCCAGCAGGTCGATGTAGGTGT
CGATGAAGCTCTGGTCCAGCTGGTGGTAGGCCTTCTGCACCTTCAGCAGCTGTTTGGCTTCTTTCACGTA
GTCGCTGGTCTTGAATCTGTTGATGCTGCCCCGCACTTCGCCGTCTTTCTTCAGCCGTTCCAGCTGCAGT
TCGGCCACGTATTTCTCTTCCAGGGCCTTGCTGTTCCGGCTGATCTGCTCTTTGGTGGACAGCTCGTTGC
CGGTGTCCTCTTCCACCTCGTTCACGTTGTGCACGCCTCTTCTCTTGGCCAGGTGCAGCAGGGCGGCAGA
GAACTCTTCCTCGCTCAGCTTCTGGCTCAGGCCCTTCACTCTGGCCTCGTAGGGGTTGATGCCGCTCAGC
TCGCTGTGGTCGGTCAGCAGGTTGTAGTCGAACAGCAGCTTCTTCACTCTCTGGATTCTATGCCGCCTCC
GCCGCTTCAGCCTTCTGGCGCCTCTCTTGCTCCGCCTGCCCTCGTTGTTTTCCACGTTGGCCTCTTTGAA
CAGCCGCACGCCGGCATCGATCACGTCCCGTGTCTCGTAGTCGATGATGCCGTAGCCCACGCTGGTGATG
CCGATGTCCAGGCCCAGGATGTAGTTCCGCTTGGCTGCTGGGACTCCGTGGATACCGACCTTCCGCTTCT
TCTTTGGGGCCATGCGGCCGCTGCAGACCGGTTTAGATCTTTACTAGTTTAAGCTTCAATTGGAAGTTCC
TATTCTTTCTAGAGTATAGGAACTTCCTGCAGTAGGCTAGCGAAGTTCCTATTCCTTTTGAAGTATAGGA
ACTTCGTCGAGGGGGGGCCCGAGCTTATCGATGAATTCCTAGAGCTCGCTGATCAGCCTCGACTGTGCCT
TCTAGTTGCCAGCCATCTGTTGTTTGCCCCTCCCCCGTGCCTTCCTTGACCCTGGAAGGTGCCACTCCCA
CTGTCCTTTCCTAATAAAATGAGGAAATTGCATCGCATTGTCTGAGTAGGTGTCATTCTATTCTGGGGGG
TGGGGTGGGGCAGGACAGCAAGGGGGAGGATTGGGAAGAGAATAGCAGGCATGCTGGGGAGGTACCGAGG
GCCTATTTCCCATGATTCCTTCATATTTGCATATACGATACAAGGCTGTTAGAGAGATAATTGGAATTAA
TTTGACTGTAAACACAAAGATATTAGTACAAAATACGTGACGTAGAAAGTAATAATTTCTTGGGTAGTTT
GCAGTTTTAAAATTATGTTTTAAAATGGACTATCATATGCTTACCGTAACTTGAAAGTATTTCGATTTCT
TGGCTTTATATATCTTGTGGAAAGGACGAAACACCGCTCGATGGAAAATACTCCGAGGTTTTAGTACTCT
GGAAACAGAATCTACTAAAACAAGGCAAAATGCCGTGTTTATCTCGTCAACTTGTTGGCGAGATTTTTGC
GGCCGCAGGAACCCCTAGTGATGGAGTTGGCCACTCCCTCTCTGCGCGCTCGCTCGCTCACTGAGGCCGG
GCGACCAAAGGTCGCCCGACGCCCGGGCTTTGCCCGGGCGGCCTCAGTGAGCGAGCGAGCGCGCAGCTGC
CTGCAGGGGCGCCTGATGCGGTATTTTCTCCTTACGCATCTGTGCGGTATTTCACACCGCATA
[95 nt withheld, positions 5034-5128]
T
[46 nt withheld, positions 5130-5175]
C
[141 nt withheld, positions 5177-5317]
CCTTTGACGTTGGAGTCCACGTTCTTT
[37 nt withheld, positions 5345-5381]
ACTCTATCTCGGGCTATTCTTTTGATTTATAAGGGATTTTGCCGATTTCGGTCTATTGGTTAAAAAATGA
GCTGATTTAACAAAAATTTAACGCGAATTTTAACAAAATATTAACGTTTACAATTTTATGGTGCACTCTC
AGTACAATCTGCTCTGATGCCGCATAGTTAAGCCAGCCCCGACACCCGCCAACACCCGCTGACGCGCCCT
GACGGGCTTGTCTGCTCCCGGCATCCGCTTACAGACAAGCTGTGACCGTCTCCGGGAGCTGCATGTGTCA
GAGGTTTTCACCGTCATCACCGAAACGCGCGAGACGAAAGGGCCTCGTGATACGCCTATTTTTATAGGTT
AATGTCATGATAATAATGGTTTCTTAGACGTCAGGTGGCACTTTTCGGGGAAATGTGCGCGGAACCCCTA
TTTGTTTATTTTTCTAAATACATTCAAATATGTATCCGCTCATGAGACAATAACCCTGATAAATGCTTCA
ATAATATTGAAAAAGGAAGAGTATGAGTATTCAACATTTCCGTGTCGCCCTTATTCCCTTTTTTGCGGCA
TTTTGCCTTCCTGTTTTTGCTCACCCAGAAACGCTGGTGAAAGTAAAAGATGCTGAAGATCAGTTGGGTG
CACGAGTGGGTTACATCGAACTGGATCTCAACAGCGGTAAGATCCTTGAGAGTTTTCGCCCCGAAGAACG
TTTTCCAATGATGAGCACTTTTAAAGTTCTGCTATGTGGCGCGGTATTATCCCGTATTGACGCCGGGCAA
GAGCAACTCGGTCGCCGCATACACTATTCTCAGAATGACTTGGTTGAGTACTCACCAGTCACAGAAAAGC
ATCTTACGGATGGCATGACAGTAAGAGAATTATGCAGTGCTGCCATAACCATGAGTGATAACACTGCGGC
CAACTTACTTCTGACAACGATCGGAGGACCGAAGGAGCTAACCGCTTTTTTGCACAACATGGGGGATCAT
GTAACTCGCCTTGATCGTTGGGAACCGGAGCTGAATGAAGCCATACCAAACGACGAGCGTGACACCACGA
TGCCTGTAGCAATGGCAACAACGTTGCGCAAACTATTAACTGGCGAACTACTTACTCTAGCTTCCCGGCA
ACAATTAATAGACTGGATGGAGGCGGATAAAGTTGCAGGACCACTTCTGCGCTCGGCCCTTCCGGCTGGC
TGGTTTATTGCTGATAAATCTGGAGCCGGTGAGCGTGGAAGCCGCGGTATCATTGCAGCACTGGGGCCAG
ATGGTAAGCCCTCCCGTATCGTAGTTATCTACACGACGGGGAGTCAGGCAACTATGGATGAACGAAATAG
ACAGATCGCTGAGATAGGTGCCTCACTGATTAAGCATTGGTAACTGTCAGACCAAGTTTACTCATATATA
CTTTAGATTGATTTAAAACTTCATTTTTAATTTAAAAGGATCTAGGTGAAGATCCTTTTTGATAATCTCA
TGACCAAAATCCCTTAACGTGAGTTTTCGTTCCACTGAGCGTCAGACCCCGTAGAAAAGATCAAAGGATC
TTCTTGAGATCCTTTTTTTCTGCGCGTAATCTGCTGCTTGCAAACAAAAAAACCACCGCTACCAGCGGTG
GTTTGTTTGCCGGATCAAGAGCTACCAACTCTTTTTCCGAAGGTAACTGGCTTCAGCAGAGCGCAGATAC
CAAATACTGTTCTTCTAGTGTAGCCGTAGTTAGGCCACCACTTCAAGAACTCTGTAGCACCGCCTACATA
CCTCGCTCTGCTAATCCTGTTACCAGTGGCTGCTGCCAGTGGCGATAAGTCGTGTCTTACCGGGTTGGAC
TCAAGACGATAGTTACCGGATAAGGCGCAGCGGTCGGGCTGAACGGGGGGTTCGTGCACACAGCCCAGCT
TGGAGCGAACGACCTACACCGAACTGAGATACCTACAGCGTGAGCTATGAGAAAGCGCCACGCTTCCCGA
AGGGAGAAAGGCGGACAGGTATCCGGTAAGCGGCAGGGTCGGAACAGGAGAGCGCACGAGGGAGCTTCCA
GGGGGAAACGCCTGGTATCTTTATAGTCCTGTCGGGTTTCGCCACCTCTGACTTGAGCGTCGATTTTTGT
GATGCTCGTCAGGGGGGCGGAGCCTATGGAAAAACGCCAGCAACGCGGCCTTTTTACGGTTCCTGGCCTT
TTGCTGGCCTTTTGCTCACATGTCCTGCAGGCAGCTGCGCGCTCGCTCGCTCACTGAGGCCGCCCGGGCG
TCGGGCGACCTTTGGTCGCCCGGCCTCAGTGAGCGAGCGAGCGCGCAGAGAGGGAGTGGCCAACTCCATC
ACTAGGGGTTCCTGCGGCCTCTAGACTCGAGGCGTT
